Addgene plasmid #100150: p7140 pHAGE-P-CMVt-N-HA-GAW-EME1
Purpose: Expresses EME1
Depositing lab: Peter Howley. Depositing organization: Harvard Medical School. Publication: Proteomic analysis and identification of cellular interactors of the giant ubiquitin ligase HERC2. Galligan JT, Martinez-Noel G, Arndt V, Hayes S, Chittenden TW, Harper JW, Howley PM. J Proteome Res. 2015 Feb 6;14(2):953-66. doi: 10.1021/pr501005v. Epub 2014 Dec 15. PubMed 25476789.
Backbone
  Vector backbone: PHAGE-P-CMVt-N-HA-GAW
  Backbone size w/o insert (bp): 7800
  Vector type: Mammalian Expression, Lentiviral
  Selectable markers: Puromycin
Growth in bacteria
  Bacterial resistance: Ampicillin, 100 μg/mL
  Growth temperature: 37°C
  Growth strain: NEB Stable
  Copy number: Unknown
Gene/Insert
  Gene/Insert name: EME1
  Species: H. sapiens (human)
  Entrez Gene: EME1 (a.k.a. MMS4L, SLX2A)
  Promoter: CMV
  Tag / fusion protein: HA (N terminal on backbone)
  Cloning method: Gateway Cloning
  Sequencing primers: 5′ M13F
Terms and licenses: Academic/Nonprofit Terms; Industry Terms: Not Available to Industry
How to cite: p7140 pHAGE-P-CMVt-N-HA-GAW-EME1 was a gift from Peter Howley (Addgene plasmid # 100150 ; http://n2t.net/addgene:100150 ; RRID:Addgene_100150)
