[The description below was written by a language model from this plasmid's Addgene catalogue record and pLannotate feature annotations shown in this document.]
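Description:
p7140 pHAGE-P-CMVt-N-HA-GAW-EME1 is an HIV-1-based lentiviral mammalian expression plasmid of about 9.6 kb, built by Gateway recombination of human EME1 into the pHAGE-P-CMVt-N-HA-GAW destination backbone. It is propagated in E. coli through a high-copy ColE1/pUC-type origin and selected with ampicillin via the bla gene. The viral portion carries a truncated 5' LTR, the Ψ packaging signal with an adjoining gag fragment, the Rev response element for Rev-dependent nuclear export of the genomic RNA, the cPPT/CTS element, and a self-inactivating ΔU3 3' LTR. These allow the region between the LTRs to be packaged into particles when helper functions are supplied in trans and then integrated into target cells, without regenerating an active viral promoter.

Inside the transfer cassette, the CMV enhancer and immediate early promoter are followed directly by short annotated tet operator-type sequences. This fits the "CMVt" name and suggests a tetracycline-regulatable CMV promoter, although the catalogue lists the promoter simply as CMV. This promoter drives an N-terminal HA epitope supplied by the backbone, followed by the EME1 open reading frame flanked by attB1 and attB2 recombination scars. EME1 partners with MUS81 to form a structure-specific endonuclease that acts on branched DNA such as 3' flaps, replication forks and nicked Holliday junctions. Downstream, a mouse PGK promoter drives puromycin N-acetyltransferase for selection of transduced cells, and a WPRE enhances transcript expression. The stated purpose is expression of EME1. The HA tag suits detection or affinity capture of the protein, consistent with the associated proteomic study of HERC2 interactors.
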