Features (pLannotate 1.2.2; 31 found; start..end, strand, type, name):
     16..604     +  rep_origin     ori: high-copy-number ColE1/pMB1/pBR322/pUC origin of replication
    787..841     +  CDS            lacI (fragment): lac repressor; lacI; The lac repressor binds to the lac operator to inhibit transcription in E. coli. This inhibition can be relieved by adding lactose or isopropyl-β-D-thiogalactopyranoside (IPTG).
    847..940     +  rep_origin     SV40 ori (fragment): SV40 origin of replication
    965..1002    +  CDS            lacI (fragment): lac repressor; lacI; The lac repressor binds to the lac operator to inhibit transcription in E. coli. This inhibition can be relieved by adding lactose or isopropyl-β-D-thiogalactopyranoside (IPTG).
   1015..1036    +  protein_bind   CAP binding site: CAP binding activates transcription in the presence of cAMP. E. coli catabolite activator protein
   1051..1081    +  promoter       lac promoter: promoter for the E. coli lac operon
   1089..1105    +  protein_bind   lac operator: The lac repressor binds to the lac operator to inhibit transcription in E. coli. This inhibition can be relieved by adding lactose or isopropyl-β-D-thiogalactopyranoside (IPTG). lac repressor encoded by lacI
   1139..1222    +  polyA_signal   SV40 poly(A) signal (fragment): SV40 polyadenylation signal
   1389..1718    +  CDS            nef (fragment): NEF_HV1BR - Experimental evidence at protein level: Swiss-Prot protein existence level 1. Extracellular Nef protein targets CD4(+) T-lymphocytes for apoptosis by interacting with CXCR4 surface receptors (PubMed:14990729). From Human immunodeficiency virus type 1 group M subtype B (isolate BRU/LAI) (HIV-1).
   1766..2023    +  LTR            5' LTR (truncated): truncated 5' long terminal repeat (LTR) from HIV-1
   2070..2195    +  misc_feature   HIV-1 Ψ: packaging signal of human immunodeficiency virus type 1
   2179..2517    +  CDS            HIV-1 gag (fragment): gag protein from human immunodeficiency virus 1; gag
   2692..2925    +  misc_feature   RRE: The Rev response element (RRE) of HIV-1 allows for Rev-dependent mRNA export from the nucleus to the cytoplasm.
   3302..3402    +  CDS            Rev (fragment): human immunodeficiency virus 1 (HIV-1) Rev protein; rev; enhances nuclear export of unspliced and incompletely spliced viral mRNAs
   3447..3564    +  misc_feature   cPPT/CTS: central polypurine tract and central termination sequence of HIV-1
   3616..3919    +  enhancer       CMV enhancer: human cytomegalovirus immediate early enhancer
   3920..4123    +  promoter       CMV promoter: human cytomegalovirus (CMV) immediate early promoter
   4125..4144    +  promoter       PLtetO-1 promoter (fragment): modified phage lambda PL promoter with tet operator sites (Lutz and Bujard, 1997)
   4146..4165    +  promoter       PLtetO-1 promoter (fragment): modified phage lambda PL promoter with tet operator sites (Lutz and Bujard, 1997)
   4173..4206    +  promoter       TRE3GV promoter (fragment): 3rd-generation Tet-responsive promoter that can be activated by binding of Tet-On® 3G, optimized for retroviral and lentiviral vectors
   4297..4323    +  CDS            3xHA (fragment): three tandem HA epitope tags
   4340..4357    +  protein_bind   attB1 (fragment): mutant version of attB; core recombination site for the Gateway® BP reaction BP Clonase™
   4363..6111    +  CDS            EME1: EME1_HUMAN - Also known as MMS4. Experimental evidence at protein level: Swiss-Prot protein existence level 1. Interacts with MUS81 to form a DNA structure-specific endonuclease with substrate preference for branched DNA structures with a 5'-end at the branch nick. Typical substrates include 3'-flap structures, replication forks and nicked Holliday junctions. May be required in mitosis for the processing of stalled or collapsed replication forks. From Homo sapiens (Human).
   6119..6136    -  protein_bind   attB2 (fragment): mutant version of attB; core recombination site for the Gateway® BP reaction BP Clonase™
   6156..6655    +  promoter       PGK promoter: mouse phosphoglycerate kinase 1 promoter
   6676..7275    +  CDS            PuroR: puromycin N-acetyltransferase; pac from Streptomyces alboniger; confers resistance to puromycin
   7342..7930    +  misc_feature   WPRE: woodchuck hepatitis virus posttranscriptional regulatory element
   7938..8003    +  CDS            nef (fragment): NEF_HV1Z2 - Experimental evidence at protein level: Swiss-Prot protein existence level 1. Extracellular Nef protein targets CD4(+) T-lymphocytes for apoptosis by interacting with CXCR4 surface receptors. From Human immunodeficiency virus type 1 group M subtype D (isolate Z2/CDC-Z34) (HIV-1).
   8005..8238    +  LTR            3' LTR (ΔU3): self-inactivating 3' long terminal repeat (LTR) from HIV-1
   8443..8547    +  promoter       AmpR promoter: bla
   8548..9408    +  CDS            AmpR: β-lactamase; bla; confers resistance to ampicillin, carbenicillin, and related antibiotics
>Addgene plasmid #100150 | p7140 pHAGE-P-CMVt-N-HA-GAW-EME1 | addgene full sequence | sequence record 194473 | Addgene NGS Result
GATCAAAGGATCTTCTTGAGATCCTTTTTTTCTGCGCGTAATCTGCTGCTTGCAAACAAAAAAACCACCG
CTACCAGCGGTGGTTTGTTTGCCGGATCAAGAGCTACCAACTCTTTTTCCGAAGGTAACTGGCTTCAGCA
GAGCGCAGATACCAAATACTGTTCTTCTAGTGTAGCCGTAGTTAGGCCACCACTTCAAGAACTCTGTAGC
ACCGCCTACATACCTCGCTCTGCTAATCCTGTTACCAGTGGCTGCTGCCAGTGGCGATAAGTCGTGTCTT
ACCGGGTTGGACTCAAGACGATAGTTACCGGATAAGGCGCAGCGGTCGGGCTGAACGGGGGGTTCGTGCA
CACAGCCCAGCTTGGAGCGAACGACCTACACCGAACTGAGATACCTACAGCGTGAGCTATGAGAAAGCGC
CACGCTTCCCGAAGGGAGAAAGGCGGACAGGTATCCGGTAAGCGGCAGGGTCGGAACAGGAGAGCGCACG
AGGGAGCTTCCAGGGGGAAACGCCTGGTATCTTTATAGTCCTGTCGGGTTTCGCCACCTCTGACTTGAGC
GTCGATTTTTGTGATGCTCGTCAGGGGGGCGGAGCCTATGGAAAAACGCCAGCAACGCGGCCTTTTTACG
GTTCCTGGCCTTTTGCTGGCCTTTTGCTCACATGTTCTTTCCTGCGTTATCCCCTGATTCTGTGGATAAC
CGTATTACCGCCTTTGAGTGAGCTGATACCGCTCGCCGCAGCCGAACGACCGAGCGCAGCGAGTCAGTGA
GCGAGGAAGCGGAAGAGCGCCCAATACGCAAACCGCCTCTCCCCGCGCGTTGGCCGATTCATTAATGCAG
CAAGCTCATGGCTGACTAATTTTTTTTATTTATGCAGAGGCCGAGGCCGCCTCGGCCTCTGAGCTATTCC
AGAAGTAGTGAGGAGGCTTTTTTGGAGGCCTAGGCTTTTGCAAAAAGCTCCCCGTGGCACGACAGGTTTC
CCGACTGGAAAGCGGGCAGTGAGCGCAACGCAATTAATGTGAGTTAGCTCACTCATTAGGCACCCCAGGC
TTTACACTTTATGCTTCCGGCTCGTATGTTGTGTGGAATTGTGAGCGGATAACAATTTCACACAGGAAAC
AGCTATGACATGATTACGAATTTCACAAATAAAGCATTTTTTTCACTGCATTCTAGTTGTGGTTTGTCCA
AACTCATCAATGTATCTTATCATGTCTGGATCAACTGGATAACTCAAGCTAACCAAAATCATCCCAAACT
TCCCACCCCATACCCTATTACCACTGCCAATTACCTGTGGTTTCATTTACTCTAAACCTGTGATTCCTCT
GAATTATTTTCATTTTAAAGAAATTGTATTTGTTAAATATGTACTACAAACTTAGTAGTTGGAAGGGCTA
ATTCACTCCCAAAGAAGACAAGATATCCTTGATCTGTGGATCTACCACACACAAGGCTACTTCCCTGATT
AGCAGAACTACACACCAGGGCCAGGGGTCAGATATCCACTGACCTTTGGATGGTGCTACAAGCTAGTACC
AGTTGAGCCAGATAAGGTAGAAGAGGCCAATAAAGGAGAGAACACCAGCTTGTTACACCCTGTGAGCCTG
CATGGGATGGATGACCCGGAGAGAGAAGTGTTAGAGTGGAGGTTTGACAGCCGCCTAGCATTTCATCACG
TGGCCCGAGAGCTGCATCCGGAGTACTTCAAGAACTGCTGATATCGAGCTTGCTACAAGGGACTTTCCGC
TGGGGACTTTCCAGGGAGGCGTGGCCTGGGCGGGACTGGGGAGTGGCGAGCCCTCAGATCCTGCATATAA
GCAGCTGCTTTTTGCCTGTACTGGGTCTCTCTGGTTAGACCAGATCTGAGCCTGGGAGCTCTCTGGCTAA
CTAGGGAACCCACTGCTTAAGCCTCAATAAAGCTTGCCTTGAGTGCTTCAAGTAGTGTGTGCCCGTCTGT
TGTGTGACTCTGGTAACTAGAGATCCCTCAGACCCTTTTAGTCAGTGTGGAAAATCTCTAGCAGTGGCGC
CCGAACAGGGACTTGAAAGCGAAAGGGAAACCAGAGGAGCTCTCTCGACGCAGGACTCGGCTTGCTGAAG
CGCGCACGGCAAGAGGCGAGGGGCGGCGACTGGTGAGTACGCCAAAAATTTTGACTAGCGGAGGCTAGAA
GGAGAGAGATGGGTGCGAGAGCGTCAGTATTAAGCGGGGGAGAATTAGATCGCGATGGGAAAAAATTCGG
TTAAGGCCAGGGGGAAAGAAAAAATATAAATTAAAACATATAGTATGGGCAAGCAGGGAGCTAGAACGAT
TCGCAGTTAATCCTGGCCTGTTAGAAACATCAGAAGGCTGTAGACAAATACTGGGACAGCTACAACCATC
CCTTCAGACAGGATCAGAAGAACTTAGATCATTATATAATACAGTAGCAACCCTCTATTGTGTGCATCAA
AGGATAGAGATAAAAGACACCAAGGAAGCTTTAGACAAGATAGAGGAAGAGCAAAACAAAAGTAAGACCA
CCGCACAGCAAGCGGCCGGCCGCTGATCTTCAGACCTGGAGGAGGAGATATGAGGGACAATTGGAGAAGT
GAATTATATAAATATAAAGTAGTAAAAATTGAACCATTAGGAGTAGCACCCACCAAGGCAAAGAGAAGAG
TGGTGCAGAGAGAAAAAAGAGCAGTGGGAATAGGAGCTTTGTTCCTTGGGTTCTTGGGAGCAGCAGGAAG
CACTATGGGCGCAGCGTCAATGACGCTGACGGTACAGGCCAGACAATTATTGTCTGGTATAGTGCAGCAG
CAGAACAATTTGCTGAGGGCTATTGAGGCGCAACAGCATCTGTTGCAACTCACAGTCTGGGGCATCAAGC
AGCTCCAGGCAAGAATCCTGGCTGTGGAAAGATACCTAAAGGATCAACAGCTCCTGGGGATTTGGGGTTG
CTCTGGAAAACTCATTTGCACCACTGCTGTGCCTTGGAATGCTAGTTGGAGTAATAAATCTCTGGAACAG
ATTTGGAATCACACGACCTGGATGGAGTGGGACAGAGAAATTAACAATTACACAAGCTTAATACACTCCT
TAATTGAAGAATCGCAAAACCAGCAAGAAAAGAATGAACAAGAATTATTGGAATTAGATAAATGGGCAAG
TTTGTGGAATTGGTTTAACATAACAAATTGGCTGTGGTATATAAAATTATTCATAATGATAGTAGGAGGC
TTGGTAGGTTTAAGAATAGTTTTTGCTGTACTTTCTATAGTGAATAGAGTTAGGCAGGGATATTCACCAT
TATCGTTTCAGACCCACCTCCCAACCCCGAGGGGACCCGACAGGCCCGAAGGAATAGAAGAAGAAGGTGG
AGAGAGAGACAGAGACAGATCCATTCGATTAGTGAACGGATCTCGACGGTATCGCCGAATTCACAAATGG
CAGTATTCATCCACAATTTTAAAAGAAAAGGGGGGATTGGGGGGTACAGTGCAGGGGAAAGAATAGTAGA
CATAATAGCAACAGACATACAAACTAAAGAATTACAAAAACAAATTACAAAAATTCAAAATTTTCGGGTT
TATTACAGGGACAGCAGAGATCCAGTTTGGACTAGTGGAGTTCCGCGTTACATAACTTACGGTAAATGGC
CCGCCTGGCTGACCGCCCAACGACCCCCGCCCATTGACGTCAATAATGACGTATGTTCCCATAGTAACGC
CAATAGGGACTTTCCATTGACGTCAATGGGTGGAGTATTTACGGTAAACTGCCCACTTGGCAGTACATCA
AGTGTATCATATGCCAAGTACGCCCCCTATTGACGTCAATGACGGTAAATGGCCCGCCTGGCATTATGCC
CAGTACATGACCTTATGGGACTTTCCTACTTGGCAGTACATCTACGTATTAGTCATCGCTATTACCATGG
TGATGCGGTTTTGGCAGTACATCAATGGGCGTGGATAGCGGTTTGACTCACGGGGATTTCCAAGTCTCCA
CCCCATTGACGTCAATGGGAGTTTGTTTTGGCACCAAAATCAACGGGACTTTCCAAAATGTCGTAACAAC
TCCGCCCCATTGACGCAAATGGGCGGTAGGCGTGTACGGTGGGAGGTCTATATAAGCAGAGCTCTCCCTA
TCAGTGATAGAGATCTCCCTATCAGTGATAGAGATCGTCGACGAGCTCGTTTAGTGAACCGTCAGATCGC
CTGGAGACGCCATCCACGCTGTTTTGACCTCCATAGAAGACACCGGGACCGATCCAGCCTCCGGACTCTA
GCGTTTAAACGCTAGCCACCATGGCGTACCCATACGATGTTCCAGATTACGCTGCTCGAGGTTATCAAAC
AAGTTTGTACAAAAAAGTTGGCATGGCTCTAAAGAAGTCATCACCCTCACTGGATTCTGGTGATAGTGAC
TCTGAGGAGTTGCCAACATTTGCCTTTCTGAAGAAGGAACCATCTTCAACAAAGAGGAGACAGCCTGAAA
GGGAAGAGAAGATTGTAGTGGTTGACATCTCAGATTGTGAAGCCTCCTGTCCTCCAGCACCAGAGTTATT
TTCACCACCTGTCCCAGACATAGCTGAAACTGTCACACAAACACAGCCAGTCAGGTTGCTAAGCAGTGAA
AGTGAAGATGAAGAAGAATTTATTCCTCTGGCTCAAAGGCTTACATGTAAGTTTCTGACCCACAAGCAAC
TGAGCCCTGAGGACTCTAGCTCCCCAGTTAAAAGTGTTTTGGATCATCAAAATAATGAAGGTGCATCATG
TGACTGGAAAAAGCCCTTTCCAAAGATCCCTGAAGTTCCCCTCCATGATACCCCAGAGAGGAGTGCAGCA
GATAACAAGGACCTGATCTTAGATCCATGCTGTCAGCTTCCAGCCTACCTGTCTACCTGCCCTGGCCAGA
GCAGCAGCTTGGCAGTAACCAAAACAAATTCTGACATCCTTCCACCCCAGAAGAAAACCAAGCCGAGTCA
GAAGGTCCAGGGAAGAGGCTCACACGGATGCCGGCAGCAGAGACAAGCAAGGCAGAAGGAAAGCACCCTG
AGAAGACAGGAAAGAAAGAATGCAGCACTGGTTACCAGGATGAAAGCCCAGAGGCCAGAGGAATGCTTAA
AACACATCATTGTAGTGCTGGATCCAGTGCTCTTACAGATGGAAGGTGGGGGCCAGCTCCTAGGAGCACT
GCAGACCATGGAGTGCCGCTGTGTGATTGAGGCGCAGGCTGTGCCTTGCAGTGTCACTTGGAGGAGAAGG
GCTGGGCCGTCTGAGGACAGAGAGGACTGGGTGGAGGAGCCAACAGTACTGGTGTTGCTCCGGGCAGAGG
CATTTGTGTCCATGATCGACAATGGAAAGCAGGGAAGCCTGGACAGCACTATGAAAGGGAAGGAAACGCT
TCAGGGCTTTGTAACTGACATCACAGCAAAGACAGCAGGGAAAGCTCTGTCACTGGTGATTGTGGATCAG
GAGAAATGCTTCAGCCTGGAGCTGCTGTTCTTTGATTTCCTCCCCTGCACCAGTGCTCAGAATCCTCCAA
GAAGAGGGAAACAGGGAGCAAATAAACAGACCAAGAAGCAGCAGCAGAGACAACCAGAGGCCAGCATAGG
GTCCATGGTATCCAGGGTAGACGCTGAAGAGGCATTGGTGGATCTGCAGCTACACACAGAAGCCCAGGCT
CAAATTGTGCAGAGCTGGAAAGAGCTGGCCGACTTCACATGCGCATTCACAAAGGCTGTGGCTGAGGCGC
CCTTCAAGAAGCTCCGAGATGAAACTACCTTCTCCTTCTGTCTGGAGAGTGACTGGGCTGGAGGGGTGAA
GGTGGACCTTGCTGGCAGGGGACTCGCACTAGTCTGGAGGAGACAGATTCAGCAGCTGAACCGAGTCAGC
CTGGAAATGGCCAGTGCAGTTGTGAATGCCTATCCCTCCCCACAGCTCCTGGTACAGGCTTATCAGCAGT
GTTTTTCGGATAAAGAACGCCAGAATTTGCTCGCAGACATACAGGTGCGCCGTGGGGAAGGTGTGACATC
CACTTCTCGCCGCATTGGACCAGAACTATCCAGGCGTATCTACCTTCAGATGACCACTTTACAGCCACAT
CTCTCTTTAGATAGTGCTGACTGTCCAACTTTCTTGTACAAAGTGGTTCGATAACGAATTCTACCGGGTA
GGGGAGGCGCTTTTCCCAAGGCAGTCTGGAGCATGCGCTTTAGCAGCCCCGCTGGGCACTTGGCGCTACA
CAAGTGGCCTCTGGCCTCGCACACATTCCACATCCACCGGTAGGCGCCAACCGGCTCCGTTCTTTGGTGG
CCCCTTCGCGCCACCTTCTACTCCTCCCCTAGTCAGGAAGTTCCCCCCCGCCCCGCAGCTCGCGTCGTGC
AGGACGTGACAAATGGAAGTAGCACGTCTCACTAGTCTCGTGCAGATGGACAGCACCGCTGAGCAATGGA
AGCGGGTAGGCCTTTGGGGCAGCGGCCAATAGCAGCTTTGCTCCTTCGCTTTCTGGGCTCAGAGGCTGGG
AAGGGGTGGGTCCGGGGGCGGGCTCAGGGGCGGGCTCAGGGGCGGGGCGGGCGCCCGAAGGTCCTCCGGA
GGCCCGGCATTCTGCACGCTTCAAAAGCGCACGTCTGCCGCGCTGTTCTCCTCTTCCTCATCTCCGGGCC
TTTCGACCTGCAGCCCAAGCTTACCATGACCGAGTACAAGCCCACGGTGCGCCTCGCCACCCGCGACGAC
GTCCCCAGGGCCGTACGCACCCTCGCCGCCGCGTTCGCCGACTACCCCGCCACGCGCCACACCGTCGATC
CGGACCGCCACATCGAGCGGGTCACCGAGCTGCAAGAACTCTTCCTCACGCGCGTCGGGCTCGACATCGG
CAAGGTGTGGGTCGCGGACGACGGCGCCGCGGTGGCGGTCTGGACCACGCCGGAGAGCGTCGAAGCGGGG
GCGGTGTTCGCCGAGATCGGCCCGCGCATGGCCGAGTTGAGCGGTTCCCGGCTGGCCGCGCAGCAACAGA
TGGAAGGCCTCCTGGCGCCGCACCGGCCCAAGGAGCCCGCGTGGTTCCTGGCCACCGTCGGCGTCTCGCC
CGACCACCAGGGCAAGGGTCTGGGCAGCGCCGTCGTGCTCCCCGGAGTGGAGGCGGCCGAGCGCGCCGGG
GTGCCCGCCTTCCTGGAGACCTCCGCGCCCCGCAACCTCCCCTTCTACGAGCGGCTCGGCTTCACCGTCA
CCGCCGACGTCGAGGTGCCCGAAGGACCGCGCACCTGGTGCATGACCCGCAAGCCCGGTGCCTGACGCCC
GCCCCACGACCCGCAGCGCCCGACCGAAAGGAGCGCACGACCCCATGCATCGATAGATCCTAATCAACCT
CTGGATTACAAAATTTGTGAAAGATTGACTGGTATTCTTAACTATGTTGCTCCTTTTACGCTATGTGGAT
ACGCTGCTTTAATGCCTTTGTATCATGCTATTGCTTCCCGTATGGCTTTCATTTTCTCCTCCTTGTATAA
ATCCTGGTTGCTGTCTCTTTATGAGGAGTTGTGGCCCGTTGTCAGGCAACGTGGCGTGGTGTGCACTGTG
TTTGCTGACGCAACCCCCACTGGTTGGGGCATTGCCACCACCTGTCAGCTCCTTTCCGGGACTTTCGCTT
TCCCCCTCCCTATTGCCACGGCGGAACTCATCGCCGCCTGCCTTGCCCGCTGCTGGACAGGGGCTCGGCT
GTTGGGCACTGACAATTCCGTGGTGTTGTCGGGGAAATCATCGTCCTTTCCTTGGCTGCTCGCCTGTGTT
GCCACCTGGATTCTGCGCGGGACGTCCTTCTGCTACGTCCCTTCGGCCCTCAATCCAGCGGACCTTCCTT
CCCGCGGCCTGCTGCCGGCTCTGCGGCCTCTTCCGCGTCTTCGCCTTCGCCCTCAGACGAGTCGGATCTC
CCTTTGGGCCGCCTCCCCGCCTGAGATCCTTTAAGACCAATGACTTACAAGGCAGCTGTAGATCTTAGCC
ACTTTTTAAAAGAAAAGGGGGGACTGGAAGGGCTAATTCACTCCCAACGAAGACAAGATCTGCTTTTTGC
TTGTACTGGGTCTCTCTGGTTAGACCAGATCTGAGCCTGGGAGCTCTCTGGCTAACTAGGGAACCCACTG
CTTAAGCCTCAATAAAGCTTGCCTTGAGTGCTTCAAGTAGTGTGTGCCCGTCTGTTGTGTGACTCTGGTA
ACTAGAGATCCCTCAGACCCTTTTAGTCAGTGTGGAAAATCTCTAGCAGTAGTAGTTCATGTCATCTTAT
TATTCAGTATTTATAACTTGCAAAGAAATGAATATCAGAGAGTGAGAGGCCCGGGTTAATTAAGGAAAGG
GCTAGATCATTCTTGAAGACGAAAGGGCCTCGTGATACGCCTATTTTTATAGGTTAATGTCATGATAATA
ATGGTTTCTTAGACGTCAGGTGGCACTTTTCGGGGAAATGTGCGCGGAACCCCTATTTGTTTATTTTTCT
AAATACATTCAAATATGTATCCGCTCATGAGACAATAACCCTGATAAATGCTTCAATAATATTGAAAAAG
GAAGAGTATGAGTATTCAACATTTCCGTGTCGCCCTTATTCCCTTTTTTGCGGCATTTTGCCTTCCTGTT
TTTGCTCACCCAGAAACGCTGGTGAAAGTAAAAGATGCTGAAGATCAGTTGGGTGCACGAGTGGGTTACA
TCGAACTGGATCTCAACAGCGGTAAGATCCTTGAGAGTTTTCGCCCCGAAGAACGTTTTCCAATGATGAG
CACTTTTAAAGTTCTGCTATGTGGCGCGGTATTATCCCGTGTTGACGCCGGGCAAGAGCAACTCGGTCGC
CGCATACACTATTCTCAGAATGACTTGGTTGAGTACTCACCAGTCACAGAAAAGCATCTTACGGATGGCA
TGACAGTAAGAGAATTATGCAGTGCTGCCATAACCATGAGTGATAACACTGCGGCCAACTTACTTCTGAC
AACGATCGGAGGACCGAAGGAGCTAACCGCTTTTTTGCACAACATGGGGGATCATGTAACTCGCCTTGAT
CGTTGGGAACCGGAGCTGAATGAAGCCATACCAAACGACGAGCGTGACACCACGATGCCTGTAGCAATGG
CAACAACGTTGCGCAAACTATTAACTGGCGAACTACTTACTCTAGCTTCCCGGCAACAATTAATAGACTG
GATGGAGGCGGATAAAGTTGCAGGACCACTTCTGCGCTCGGCCCTTCCGGCTGGCTGGTTTATTGCTGAT
AAATCTGGAGCCGGTGAGCGTGGGTCTCGCGGTATCATTGCAGCACTGGGGCCAGATGGTAAGCCCTCCC
GTATCGTAGTTATCTACACGACGGGGAGTCAGGCAACTATGGATGAACGAAATAGACAGATCGCTGAGAT
AGGTGCCTCACTGATTAAGCATTGGTAACTGTCAGACCAAGTTTACTCATATATACTTTAGATTGATTTA
AAACTTCATTTTTAATTTAAAAGGATCTAGGTGAAGATCCTTTTTGATAATCTCATGACCAAAATCCCTT
AACGTGAGTTTTCGTTCCACTGAGCGTCAGACCCCGTAGAAAA
